>Addgene plasmid #32699 | pEGFP-TDAG51 | addgene partial sequence | sequence record 57731 | EGFP-C 5'-CATGGTCCTGCTGGAGTTCGTG-3'
AGTCCGGACTCAGATCTCGAGCTCAAGCTTCTTATGCTGGGAGGATGCTGGAGAGTAGCGGCTGCAAAGC
GCTGAAGGAGGGCGTGCTGGAGAAGCGCAGCGACGGGTTGTTGCAGCTCTGGAAGAAAAAGTGTTGCATC
CTCACCGAGGAAGGGCTGCTGCTTATCCCGCCCAAGCAGCTGCAACACCAGCAGCAGCAGCAACAGCAGC
AGCAGCAGCAGCAACAACAGCCCGGGCAGGGGCCGGCCGAGCCGTCCCAACCCAGTGGCCCCGCTGTCGC
CAGCCTCGAGCCGCCGGTCAAGCTCAAGGAACTGCACTTCTCCAACATGAAGACCGTGGACTGTGTGGAG
CGCAAGGGCAAGTACATGTACTTCACTGTGGTGATGGCAGAGGGCAAGGAGATCGACTTTCGGTGCCCGC
AAGACCAGGGCTGGAACGCCGAGATCACGCTGCAGATGGTGCAGTACAAGAATCGTCAGGCCATCCTGGC
GGTCAAATCCACGCGGCAGAAGCAGCAGCACCTGGTCCAGCAGCAGCCCCCCTCGCAGCCGCAGCCGCAG
CCGCAGCTCCAGCCCCAACCCCAGCCTCAGCCTCAGCCGCAACCCCAGCCCCAATCACAACCCCAGCCTC
AGCCCCAACCCAAGCCTCAGCCCCAGCAGCTCCACCCGTATCCGCATCCACATCCACATCCACACTCTCA
TCCTCACTCGCACCCACACCCTCACCCGCACCCGCATCCGCACCAAATACCGCACCCACACCCACAGCCG
CACTCGCAGCCGCACGGGCACCGGCTTCTCCGCAGCACCTC
