[The description below was written by a language model from this plasmid's Addgene catalogue record.]
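Description:
pEGFP-TDAG51 is a mammalian expression plasmid built on the unmodified Clontech pEGFP-C1 backbone (about 4.7 kb without insert). It carries a 792 bp human TDAG51 (PHLDA1) insert, cloned by restriction digestion between the HindIII and XbaI sites of the polylinker, both of which remain intact. The plasmid is maintained at high copy number in standard E. coli cloning strains under kanamycin selection. The record also lists a neomycin marker, which allows G418 selection of stably transfected mammalian cells. In this backbone family a single resistance cassette normally serves both purposes, although no feature table is provided here to confirm the arrangement.

Expression is driven by the CMV promoter, a strong constitutive promoter in most mammalian cell lines. Because the insert lies downstream of the GFP coding sequence supplied by the backbone, the product is a fusion protein with GFP at the N terminus of TDAG51. This allows the protein to be followed by fluorescence in live or fixed cells, identifies transfected cells, and permits detection with anti-GFP reagents.

The associated publication reports that TDAG51 is induced by homocysteine, promotes detachment-mediated programmed cell death, and contributes to atherosclerosis in hyperhomocysteinemia. The construct is therefore suited to overexpression studies in cultured mammalian cells, such as examining the subcellular localisation of TDAG51 and the effects of its forced expression on cell adhesion and survival. The record does not describe any mutations in the insert or additional regulatory elements.
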