Addgene plasmid #32699: pEGFP-TDAG51
Depositing lab: Richard C. Austin. Depositing organization: McMaster University. Publication: TDAG51 is induced by homocysteine, promotes detachment-mediated programmed cell death, and contributes to the cevelopment of atherosclerosis in hyperhomocysteinemia. Hossain GS, van Thienen JV, Werstuck GH, Zhou J, Sood SK, Dickhout JG, de Koning AB, Tang D, Wu D, Falk E, Poddar R, Jacobsen DW, Zhang K, Kaufman RJ, Austin RC. J Biol Chem. 2003 Aug 8;278(32):30317-27. Epub 2003 May 8. 10.1074/jbc.M212897200 PubMed 12738777.
Backbone
  Vector backbone: pEGFP-C1
  Backbone manufacturer: Clontech
  Backbone size w/o insert (bp): 4731
  Modifications to backbone: none
  Vector type: Mammalian Expression
  Selectable markers: Neomycin (select with G418)
Growth in bacteria
  Bacterial resistance: Kanamycin, 50 μg/mL
  Growth temperature: 37°C
  Growth strain: DH5alpha
  Copy number: High Copy
Gene/Insert
  Gene/Insert name: human tdag51 (alt name: phlda1)
  Species: H. sapiens (human)
  Insert size (bp): 792
  GenBank ID: GenBank: AAH18929.3
  Entrez Gene: PHLDA1 (a.k.a. DT1P1B11, PHRIP, TDAG51)
  Promoter: CMV
  Tag / fusion protein: GFP (N terminal on backbone)
  Cloning method: Restriction Enzyme; 5′ cloning site HindIII (not destroyed); 3′ cloning site XbaI (not destroyed)
  Sequencing primers: 5′ 5'd[CATGGTCCTGCTGGAGTTCGTG]
Terms and licenses: Academic/Nonprofit Terms; Industry Terms: Not Available to Industry
How to cite: pEGFP-TDAG51 was a gift from Richard C. Austin (Addgene plasmid # 32699 ; http://n2t.net/addgene:32699 ; RRID:Addgene_32699)
